>Addgene plasmid #222536 | pPB-cT3G-cERP2-RNF138 | addgene full sequence | sequence record 442527 | Addgene NGS Result
CGGCTGGCTGGTTTATTGCTGATAAATCTGGAGCCGGTGAGCGTGGTTCACGCGGTATCATTGCAGCACT
GGGGCCAGATGGTAAGCCCTCCCGTATCGTAGTTATCTACACGACGGGGAGTCAGGCAACTATGGATGAA
CGAAATAGACAGATCGCTGAGATAGGTGCCTCACTGATTAAGCATTGGTAACTGTCAGACCAAGTTTACT
CATATATACTTTAGATTGATTTAAAACTTCATTTTTAATTTAAAAGGATCTAGGTGAAGATCCTTTTTGA
TAATCTCATGACCAAAATCCCTTAACGTGAGTTTTCGTTCCACTGAGCGTCAGACCCCGTAGAAAAGATC
AAAGGATCTTCTTGAGATCCTTTTTTTCTGCGCGTAATCTGCTGCTTGCAAACAAAAAAACCACCGCTAC
CAGCGGTGGTTTGTTTGCCGGATCAAGAGCTACCAACTCTTTTTCCGAAGGTAACTGGCTTCAGCAGAGC
GCAGATACCAAATACTGTTCTTCTAGTGTAGCCGTAGTTAGGCCACCACTTCAAGAACTCTGTAGCACCG
CCTACATACCTCGCTCTGCTAATCCTGTTACCAGTGGCTGCTGCCAGTGGCGATAAGTCGTGTCTTACCG
GGTTGGACTCAAGACGATAGTTACCGGATAAGGCGCAGCGGTCGGGCTGAACGGGGGGTTCGTGCACACA
GCCCAGCTTGGAGCGAACGACCTACACCGAACTGAGATACCTACAGCGTGAGCTATGAGAAAGCGCCACG
CTTCCCGAAGGGAGAAAGGCGGACAGGTATCCGGTAAGCGGCAGGGTCGGAACAGGAGAGCGCACGAGGG
AGCTTCCAGGGGGAAACGCCTGGTATCTTTATAGTCCTGTCGGGTTTCGCCACCTCTGACTTGAGCGTCG
ATTTTTGTGATGCTCGTCAGGGGGGCGGAGCCTATGGAAAAACGCCAGCAACGCGGCCTTTTTACGGTTC
CTGGCCTTTTGCTGGCCTTTTGCTCACATGTTCTTTCCTGCGTTATCCCCTGATTCTGTGGATAACCGTA
TTACCGCCTTTGAGTGAGCTGATACCGCTCGCCGCAGCCGAACGACCGAGCGCAGCGAGTCAGTGAGCGA
GGAAGCGGATGAGCGCCCAATACGCAAACCGCCTCTCACCGCGCGTTGGCCGATTCATTAATGCAGCTGG
CACGACAGGTTTCCCGACTGGAAAGCGGGCAGTGAGCGCAACGCAATTAATGTGAGTTAGCTCACTCATT
AGGCACCCCAGGCTTTACACTTTATGCTTCCGGCTCGTATGTTGTGTGGAATTGTGAGCGGATAACAATT
TCACACAGGAAACAGCTATGACCATGATTACGCCAAGGTCGACTTAACCCTAGAAAGATAATCATATTGT
GACGTACGTTAAAGATAATCATGCGTAAAATTGACGCATGTGTTTTATCGGTCTGTATATCGAGGTTTAT
TTATTAATTTGAATAGATATTAAGTTTTATTATATTTACACTTACATACTAATAATAAATTCAACAAACA
ATTTATTTATGTTTATTTATTTATTAAAAAAAAACAAAAACTCAAAATTTCTTCTATAAAGTAACAAAAC
TTTTAGCAGTGAAAAAAATGCTTTATTTGTGAAATTTGTGATGCTATTGCTTTATTTGTAACCATTATAA
GCTGCAATAAACAAGTTAACAACAACAATTGCATTCATTTTATGTTTCAGGTTCAGGGGGAGGTGTGGGA
GGTTTTTTAAAGCAAGTAAAACCTCTACAAATGTGGTATGGCTGATTATGATCCTCTGGAGATTCATGCG
CCAGGTTTTCTGGTCATGCACCACGTTCGTGGGCCCTCAGGAACCTCCACGTCAGCGGTAACTGTGAAGC
CCAGTCGCTCGTAAAAAGGAAGATTCCGGGGAGCACTGGTTTCGAGGAACGCCGGCACGCCAGCCCGTTC
CGCGGCCTCAACACCAGGAAGAACGACAGCGCTTCCCAAACCTTTACCTTGGTGATCTGGGCTGACACCG
ACAGTGGCAAGAAACCACGCAGGCTCCTTTGGTCTATGAGGAGCCAGCAAGCCCTCCATTTGCTGTTGTG
CCGCCAACCTACTCCCTGACAGCTCGGCCATCCGCGGACCTATTTCCGCGAACACTGCGCCGGCTTCGAC
GCTTTCCGGAGTAGTCCAGACCGCAACTGCGGCACCATCGTCCGCAACCCAAACTTTACCAATGTCCAGA
CCCACGCGCGTAAGAAACAGCTCTTGCAACTCAGTTACCCTCTCTATGTGTCTGTCCGGATCTACGGTAT
GGCGGGTCGCTGGATAATCTGCAAATGCTGCGGCAAGTGTTCGGACAGCCCGTGGTACATCGTCACGGGT
AGCGAGCCTAACAGTGGGCTTATATTCCGTCATGGGGCCGGGGTTCTCCTCCACGTCGCCGGCCTGCTTC
AGCAGGCTGAAGTTGGTGGCGCCGCTGCCCCCGGGGAGCATGTCAAGGTCAAAATCGTCAAGAGCGTCAG
CAGGCAGCATATCAAGGTCAAAGTCGTCAAGGGCATCGGCTGGGAGCATGTCTAAGTCAAAATCGTCAAG
GGCGTCGGTCGGCCCGCCGCTTTCGCACTTTAGCTGTTTCTCCAGGCCACATATGATTAGTTCCAGGCCG
AAAAGGAAGGCAGGTTCGGCTCCCTGCCGGTCGAACAGCTCAATTGCTTGTTTCAGAAGTGGGGGCATAG
AATCGGTGGTAGGTGTCTCTCTTTCCTCTTTTGCTACTTGATGCTCCTGTTCCTCCAATACGCAGCCCAG
TGTAAAGTGGCCCACGGCGGACAGAGCGTACAGTGCGTTCTCCAGGGAGAAGCCTTGCTGACACAGGAAC
GCGAGCTGATTTTCCAGGGTTTCGTACTGTTTCTCTGTTGGGCGGGTGCCGAGATGCACTTTAGCCCCGT
CACGATGTGAGAGGAGAGCACAGCGGTATGACTTGGCGTTGTTCCGCAGAAAGTCTTGCCATGACTCGCC
TTCCAGGGGGCAGGAGTGGGTATGATGCCTGTCCAGCATCTCGATTGGCAGGGCATCGAGCAGGGCCCGC
TTGTTCTTCACGTGCCAGTACAGGGTAGGCTGCTCAACTCCCAGCTTTTGAGCGAGTTTCCTTGTCGTCA
GGCCTTCGATACCGACTCCATTGAGTAATTCCAGAGCAGAGTTTATGACTTTGCTCTTGTCCAGTCTAGA
CATCTTATCGTCATCGTCTTTGTAATCCATGGTGGCGGATCCCGCGTCACGACACCTGTGTTCTGGCGGC
AAACCCGTTGCGAAAAAGAACGTTCACGGCGACTACTGCACTTATATACGGTTCTCCCCCACCCTCGGGA
AAAAGGCGGAGCCAGTACACGACATCACTTTCCCAGTTTACCCCGCGCCACCTTCTCTAGGCACCGGTTC
AATTGCCGACCCCTCCCCCCAACTTCTCGGGCACTGTGGGCCATGTGCGCTCTGCCCCATGGTAATAGCC
ATGACTAATACGTAGATGTACTGCCAAGTAGGAAAGTGCCATAAGGTCATGTACTGGGCATAATGCCAGG
CGGGCCATTTACCGTCATTGACGTCAATAGGGGGCGTACTTGGCATATGATACACTTGATGTACTGCCAA
GTGGGCAGTTTACCGTAAATACTCCACCCATTGACGTCAATGGAAAGTGCCTATTGGCGTTACTATGGGA
ACATACGTCATTATTGACGTCAATGGGCGGGGGTCGTTGGGCGGTCAGCCAGGCGGGCCATTTACCGTAA
GTTATGTAACGCGGAACTCCATATATGGGCTATGAACTAATGACCCCGTAATTGATTACTATTAATAACT
AGTCAATAATCAATGTCATAAGCTCTAATCGCATAATCGAGCTAAGAGCGATTAATATGCTTAGCTAGCT
TAGCTAAGCTAGATTTCTCTATTCTCCCACAATATATAGCAGCTATTAGCTTAGCAGTCCGAATACGATC
GTCCACGATCCATAAGCGTAACACATTTGAGTAGCGACTGACGGGCACCGGAGCCACTCGAGTGGAATTA
TCACCTCGAGTTTACTCCCTATCAGTGATAGAGAACGTATGAAGAGTTTACTCCCTATCAGTGATAGAGA
ACGTATGCAGACTTTACTCCCTATCAGTGATAGAGAACGTATAAGGAGTTTACTCCCTATCAGTGATAGA
GAACGTATGACCAGTTTACTCCCTATCAGTGATAGAGAACGTATCTACAGTTTACTCCCTATCAGTGATA
GAGAACGTATATCCAGTTTACTCCCTATCAGTGATAGAGAACGTATAAGCTTGCCTATATAAGCAGAGCT
CGTTTAGTGAACCGTCAGATCGCCTGGAGACGCCATCCACGCTGTTTTGACCTCCATAGAAGACACCGGG
ACCGATCCAGCCTACCACAAGTTTGTACAAAAAAGTTGGCATGGCCGAGGACCTCTCTGCGGCCACGTCC
TACACCGAAGATGATTTCTACTGCCCCGTCTGTCAGGAGGTGCTCAAAACGCCCGTGCGGACCACGGCCT
GTCAGCACGTTTTCTGTAGAAAATGTTTCCTGACTGCAATGAGGGAAAGCGGAGCACATTGTCCCCTATG
TCGTGGAAATGTGACTAGAAGAGAGAGAGCATGTCCTGAACGGGCCTTAGACCTTGAAAATATAATGAGG
AAGTTTTCTGGTAGCTGCAGATGCTGTGCAAAACAGATTAAATTCTATCGCATGAGACATCATTACAAAT
CTTGTAAGAAGTATCAGGATGAATATGGTGTTTCTTCTATCATTCCAAACTTTCAGATCTCTCAAGATTC
AGTAGGGAACAGCAATAGGAGTGAAACATCCACATCTGATAACACAGAAACTTACCAAGAGAATACAAGT
TCTTCTGGTCATCCTACTTTTAAGTGTCCCCTGTGTCAAGAATCAAATTTTACCAGACAGCGTTTACTGG
ATCACTGTAACAGTAATCACCTATTTCAGATAGTTCCTGTGACATGTCCTATTTGTGTGTCTCTTCCTTG
GGGAGATCCTAGCCAGATTACCAGAAATTTCGTTAGTCATCTAAATCAGAGACATCAATTTGATTATGGA
GAATTTGTGAATCTTCAGCTAGATGAAGAAACCCAATACCAAACTGCTGTTGAAGAATCTTTTCAAGTAA
ACATCTGCCCAACTTTCTTGTACAAAGTGGTATACCCATACGATGTTCCAGATTACGCTTAGTAATGAGA
AATACTCAGAAGATGTCACTCACCATAGTCCGCAGTGAAAGATAAATGATCTACCGAATGTAATGCCGCA
CGTTTTAGAGCTAGAAATAGCAAGTAGGCCACTGAGCAAGAACTATGAATGAGATCTTTAGACATATTGC
GGCCGCTTTCTCCGCGATCCAGACATGATAAGATACATTGATGAGTTTGGACAAACCAAAACTAGAATGC
AGTGAAAAAAATGCCTTATTTGTGAAATTTGTGATGCTATTGCCTTATTTGTAACCATTATAAGCTGCAA
TAAACAAGTTATCTATAACAAGAAAATATATATATAATAAGTTATCACGTAAGTAGAACATGAAATAACA
ATATAATTATCGTATGAGTTAAATCTTAAAAGTCACGTAAAAGATAATCATGCGTCATTTTGACTCACGC
GGTCGTTATAGTTCAAAATCAGTGACACTTACCGCATTGACAAGCACGCCTCACGGGAGCTCCAAGCGGC
GACTGAGATGTCCTAAATGCACAGCGACGGATTCGCGCTATTTAGAAAGAGAGAGCAATATTTCAAGAAT
GCATGCGTCAATTTTACGCAGACTATCTTTCTAGGGTTAAGAATTCACTGGCCGTCGTTTTACAACGTCG
TGACTGGGAAAACCCTGGCGTTACCCAACTTAATCGCCTTGCAGCACATCCCCCTTTCGCCAGCTGGCGT
AATAGCGAAGAGGCCCGCACCGATCGCCCTTCCCAACAGTTGCGCAGCCTGAATGGCGAATGGCGCCTGA
TGCGGTATTTTCTCCTTACGCATCTGTGCGGTATTTCACACCGCATATGGTGCACTCTCAGTACAATCTG
CTCTGATGCCGCATAGTTAAGCCAGCCCCGACACCCGCCAACACCCGCTGACGCGCCCTGACGGGCTTGT
CTGCTCCCGGCATCCGCTTACAGACAAGCTGTGACCATGTCTCCGGGAGCTGCATGTGTCAGAGGTTTTC
ACCGTCATCACCGAAACACGCGAGTTCGAAAGGGCCTCGTGATACGCCTATTTTTATAGGTTAATGTCAT
GATAATAATGGTTTCTTAGACGTCAGGTGGCACTTTTCGGGGAAATGTGCGCGGAACCCCTATTTGTTTA
TTTTTCTAAATACATTCAAATATGTATCCGCTCATGAGACAATAACCCTGATAAATGCTTCAATAATATT
GAAAAAGGAAGAGTATGAGTATTCAACATTTCCGTGTCGCCCTTATTCCCTTTTTTGCGGCATTTTGCCT
TCCTGTTTTTGCTCACCCAGAAACGCTGGTGAAAGTAAAAGATGCTGAAGATCAGTTGGGTGCACGAGTG
GGTTACATCGAACTGGATCTCAACAGCGGTAAGATCCTTGAGAGTTTTCGCCCCGAAGAACGTTTTCCAA
TGATGAGCACTTTTAAAGTTCTGCTATGTGGCGCGGTATTATCCCGTATTGACGCCGGGCAAGAGCAACT
CGGTCGCCGCATACACTATTCTCAGAATGACTTGGTTGAGTACTCACCAGTCACAGAAAAGCATCTTACG
GATGGCATGACAGTAAGAGAATTATGCAGTGCTGCCATAACCATGAGTGATAACACTGCGGCCAACTTAC
TTCTGACAACGATCGGAGGACCGAAGGAGCTAACCGCTTTTTTGCACAACATGGGGGATCATGTAACTCG
CCTTGATCGTTGGGAACCGGAGCTGAATGAAGCCATACCAAACGACGAGCGTGACACCACGATGCCTGTA
GCAATGGCAACAACGTTGCGCAAACTATTAACTGGCGAACTACTTACTCTAGCTTCCCGGCAACAATTAA
TAGACTGGATGGAGGCGGATAAAGTTGCAGGACCACTTCTGCGCTCGGCCCTTC
Features (pLannotate 1.2.2; 26 found; start..end, strand, type, name):
    362..950     +  rep_origin     ori: high-copy-number ColE1/pMB1/pBR322/pUC origin of replication
   1133..1225    +  CDS            lacI (fragment): lac repressor; lacI; The lac repressor binds to the lac operator to inhibit transcription in E. coli. This inhibition can be relieved by adding lactose or isopropyl-β-D-thiogalactopyranoside (IPTG).
   1238..1259    +  protein_bind   CAP binding site: CAP binding activates transcription in the presence of cAMP. E. coli catabolite activator protein
   1274..1304    +  promoter       lac promoter: promoter for the E. coli lac operon
   1312..1328    +  protein_bind   lac operator: The lac repressor binds to the lac operator to inhibit transcription in E. coli. This inhibition can be relieved by adding lactose or isopropyl-β-D-thiogalactopyranoside (IPTG). lac repressor encoded by lacI
   1616..1697    -  polyA_signal   SV40 poly(A) signal: SV40 polyadenylation signal
   1720..1803    -  CDS            large T antigen (fragment): large T antigen from SV40 (simian virus 40)
   1817..2413    -  CDS            pac: PUAC_STRAD - Protein predicted: Swiss-Prot protein existence level 4. Detoxification of puromycin. From Streptomyces alboniger.
   2486..2596    -  CDS            VP48: 3 tandem repeats of the minimal activation domain of herpes simplex virus VP16 (Cheng et al., 2013)
   2526..3223    -  CDS            rtTA3 (fragment): reverse tetracycline transactivator 3 activates expression from Tet-responsive promoters in the presence of doxycycline
   3276..3487    -  promoter       EF-1α core promoter: core promoter for human elongation factor EF-1α
   3488..3867    -  enhancer       CMV enhancer: human cytomegalovirus immediate early enhancer
   4068..4316    +  promoter       TRE3GV promoter (fragment): 3rd-generation Tet-responsive promoter that can be activated by binding of Tet-On® 3G, optimized for retroviral and lentiviral vectors
   4323..4364    +  promoter       tight TRE promoter (fragment): Tet-responsive promoter PTight, consisting of seven tet operator sequences followed by the minimal CMV promoter
   4428..4445    +  protein_bind   attB1 (fragment): mutant version of attB; core recombination site for the Gateway® BP reaction BP Clonase™
   4451..5185    +  CDS            RNF138: RN138_HUMAN - Also known as NARF From Homo sapiens (Human).
   5188..5211    -  protein_bind   attB2: mutant version of attB; recombination site for the Gateway® BP reaction BP Clonase™
   5213..5241    +  CDS            3xHA (fragment): three tandem HA epitope tags
   5279..5301    +  promoter       SNR52 promoter (fragment): promoter for the S. cerevisiae small nucleolar RNA gene SNR52
   5322..5345    +  misc_RNA       gRNA scaffold (fragment): guide RNA scaffold for the Streptococcus pyogenes CRISPR/Cas9 system
   5406..5540    -  polyA_signal   SV40 poly(A) signal: SV40 polyadenylation signal
   5853..6010    +  CDS            lacZα (fragment): LacZα fragment of β-galactosidase; lacZ fragment
   6016..6115    -  misc_feature   bom (fragment): basis of mobility region from pBR322
   6219..6254    -  CDS            rop (fragment): Rop protein, which maintains plasmids at low copy number; rop
   6350..6454    +  promoter       AmpR promoter: bla
   6455..191     +  CDS            AmpR (across the origin): β-lactamase; bla; confers resistance to ampicillin, carbenicillin, and related antibiotics
