[The description below was written by a language model from this plasmid's Addgene catalogue record and pLannotate feature annotations shown in this document.]
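Description:
pPB-cT3G-cERP2-RNF138 is a mammalian expression plasmid built on the pPB-cT3G-cERP2 backbone, described by the depositor as a PiggyBac transposon vector for doxycycline-inducible expression of human RNF138 (also known as NARF). It is maintained in E. coli through a high-copy ColE1/pUC-type origin and an ampicillin resistance gene (β-lactamase with its own promoter). The automated feature table does not annotate the PiggyBac terminal repeats, so their positions cannot be stated from the record. In such vectors, the transposon ends flank the cargo and allow a co-supplied PiggyBac transposase to integrate it stably into the host genome.

The payload consists of two divergently oriented units. In one direction, a third-generation Tet-responsive promoter (annotated as TRE3G and tight TRE fragments) drives the RNF138 coding sequence. RNF138 was introduced by Gateway cloning and is therefore bracketed by attB1 and attB2 sites. It is followed by a C-terminal HA epitope tag and an SV40 polyadenylation signal. In the opposite direction, a CMV enhancer fused to the EF-1α core promoter constitutively drives a reverse tetracycline transactivator (annotated as rtTA3, with VP16-derived minimal activation domains) and then the puromycin N-acetyltransferase gene (pac), ending in a second SV40 poly(A) signal. How the transactivator and pac are linked is not annotated. This makes the system all-in-one: puromycin selects cells that have integrated the cassette, and adding doxycycline lets the transactivator bind the TRE promoter and switch on HA-tagged RNF138.

Short hits such as the lacI, lacZα, rop, bom, SNR52 and gRNA scaffold fragments appear to be backbone remnants or spurious matches. The associated work concerns induction of meiosis from human pluripotent stem cells, which suggests use as an inducible factor-expression construct in those cells.
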