Addgene plasmid #222536: pPB-cT3G-cERP2-RNF138
Purpose: PiggyBac transposon plasmid for doxycycline inducible expression of RNF138
Depositing lab: George Church. Depositing organization: Harvard Medical School. Publication: Induction of Meiosis from Human Pluripotent Stem Cells. Pierson Smela M, Adams J, Ma C, Breimann L, Widocki U, Shioda T, Church GM. bioRxiv 2024.05.31.596483 10.1101/2024.05.31.596483.
Backbone
  Vector backbone: pPB-cT3G-cERP2
  Vector type: Mammalian Expression
  Selectable markers: Puromycin
Growth in bacteria
  Bacterial resistance: Ampicillin, 100 μg/mL
  Growth temperature: 37°C
  Growth strain: DH5alpha
  Copy number: High Copy
Gene/Insert
  Gene/Insert name: RNF138
  Species: H. sapiens (human)
  Entrez Gene: RNF138 (a.k.a. HSD-4, NARF, STRIN, hNARF)
  Tag / fusion protein: HA (C terminal on insert)
  Cloning method: Gateway Cloning
Terms and licenses: Academic/Nonprofit Terms; Industry Terms: Not Available to Industry
Depositor comments: Please visit https://doi.org/10.1101/2024.05.31.596483 for bioRxiv preprint.
How to cite: pPB-cT3G-cERP2-RNF138 was a gift from George Church (Addgene plasmid # 222536 ; http://n2t.net/addgene:222536 ; RRID:Addgene_222536)
